>Addgene plasmid #233130 | cASIC1 concatemer - Subunit B | addgene full sequence | sequence record 468112 | Addgene NGS Result
TAGTTATTAATAGTAATCAATTACGGGGTCATTAGTTCATAGCCCATATATGGAGTTCCGCGTTACATAA
CTTACGGTAAATGGCCCGCCTGGCTGACCGCCCAACGACCCCCGCCCATTGACGTCAATAATGACGTATG
TTCCCATAGTAACGCCAATAGGGACTTTCCATTGACGTCAATGGGTGGAGTATTTACGGTAAACTGCCCA
CTTGGCAGTACATCAAGTGTATCATATGCCAAGTACGCCCCCTATTGACGTCAATGACGGTAAATGGCCC
GCCTGGCATTATGCCCAGTACATGACCTTATGGGACTTTCCTACTTGGCAGTACATCTACGTATTAGTCA
TCGCTATTACCATGGTGATGCGGTTTTGGCAGTACATCAATGGGCGTGGATAGCGGTTTGACTCACGGGG
ATTTCCAAGTCTCCACCCCATTGACGTCAATGGGAGTTTGTTTTGGCACCAAAATCAACGGGACTTTCCA
AAATGTCGTAACAACTCCGCCCCATTGACGCAAATGGGCGGTAGGCGTGTACGGTGGGAGGTCTATATAA
GCAGAGCTGGTTTAGTGAACCGTCAGATCCGCTAGCGAAGACTGTGAACAGCATGATGGACCTGAAGGTG
GACGAGGAGGAGGTGGACAGCGGGCAGCCGGTGAGCATCCAGGCCTTCGCCAGCAGCTCCACCCTGCACG
GGATCTCACACATCTTCTCCTACGAGCGGCTGTCGCTGAAGCGCGTGGTCTGGGCGCTCTGCTTCATGGG
TTCGCTGGCGCTGCTCGCCCTGGTCTGCACCAACCGCATCCAGTACTACTTCCTCTACCCCCACGTCACC
AAGCTGGACGAGGTGGCCGCCACCAGGCTCACCTTCCCTGCTGTCACCTTCTGCAACCTCAACGAGTTCC
GCTTCAGCCGGGTGACCAAGAACGACCTGTACCACGCCGGGGAACTCCTCGCCCTGCTCAATAACAGATA
CGAGATCCCGGACACACAGACAGCTGATGAGAAGCAGCTGGAAATCCTACAGGACAAGGCAAACTTCCGA
AACTTCAAGCCCAAACCTTTCAATATGTTGGAGTTTTACGACCGCGCCGGCCACGACATCCGGGAGATGC
TGCTCTCCTGCTTCTTCCGTGGGGAGCAGTGCAGCCCTGAGGACTTCAAAGTGGTGTTCACACGCTATGG
GAAGTGCTACACGTTCAACGCAGGGCAGGATGGCAAACCCCGGCTCATCACCATGAAGGGGGGCACTGGA
AATGGCCTGGAGATCATGCTGGACATCCAGCAGGACGAGTACCTCCCAGTGTGGGGGGAAACAGATGAGA
CCTCATTTGAAGCCGGGATCAAGGTGCAGATCCACAGCCAGGATGAGCCTCCACTCATCGACCAGCTGGG
CTTCGGTGTGGCACCCGGCTTCCAGACCTTCGTGTCCTGCCAGGAGCAGCGGCTCATCTACCTACCACCT
CCCTGGGGCGACTGTAAGGCCACAACGGGTGACTCGGAGTTCTACGACACTTACAGCATCACTGCCTGCC
GCATCGACTGCGAGACCCGCTACCTGGTGGAGAACTGCAACTGCCGCATGGTGCACATGCCAGGCGATGC
CCCTTATTGCACCCCAGAGCAGTACAAGGAGTGTGCAGATCCAGCCTTAGATTTCCTGGTGGAGAAGGAC
AATGAGTACTGTGTCTGTGAGATGCCCTGCAACGTCACCCGCTATGGCAAAGAGCTCTCCATGGTGAAGA
TCCCCAGCAAAGCCTCCGCCAAGTACCTGGCAAAGAAGTACAACAAGTCGGAGCAGTACATCGGGGAGAA
CATCCTGGTGCTGGACATCTTCTTTGAAGCCCTGAACTATGAGACAATCGAGCAGAAGAAGGCGTATGAG
GTGGCTGGATTGCTGGGTGACATCGGGGGACAGATGGGGCTGTTTATCGGGGCCAGCATCCTCACTGTGC
TGGAGCTCTTTGACTACGCCTATGAGGTGATCAAGCACCGGCTGTGCCGGCGGGGCAAATGCCGCAAGAA
CCACAAGAGGAACAACACGGACAAGGGCGTCGCGCTGAGCATGGATGATGTGAAACGCCACAACCCCTGT
GAGAGCCTACGGGGTCACCCGGCTGGCATGACGTACGCAGCGAACATCCTACCTCACCACCCGGCCCGGG
GCACCTTTGAGGACTTCACCTGCGCAGGATCCGGACACAGTCTTCCTCGAGCTCAAGCTTCGAATTCTGC
AGTCGACGGTACCGCGGGCCCGGGATCCACCGGATCTAGATAACTGATCATAATCAGCCATACCACATTT
GTAGAGGTTTTACTTGCTTTAAAAAACCTCCCACACCTCCCCCTGAACCTGAAACATAAAATGAATGCAA
TTGTTGTTGTTAACTTGTTTATTGCAGCTTATAATGGTTACAAATAAAGCAATAGCATCACAAATTTCAC
AAATAAAGCATTTTTTTCACTGCATTCTAGTTGTGGTTTGTCCAAACTCATCAATGTATCTTAAGGCGTA
AATTGTAAGCGTTAATATTTTGTTAAAATTCGCGTTAAATTTTTGTTAAATCAGCTCATTTTTTAACCAA
TAGGCCGAAATCGGCAAAATCCCTTATAAATCAAAAGAATAGACCGAGATAGGGT
[37 nt withheld, positions 2646-2682]
AAAGAACGTGGACTCCAACGTCAAAGG
[49 nt withheld, positions 2710-2758]
T
[91 nt withheld, positions 2760-2850]
G
[124 nt withheld, positions 2852-2975]
CAGGTGGCACTTTTCGGGGAAATGTGCGCGGAACCCCTATTTGTTTATTTTTCTAAATACATTCAAATAT
GTATCCGCTCATGAGACAATAACCCTGATAAATGCTTCAATAATATTGAAAAAGGAAGAGTCCTGAGGCG
GAAAGAACCAGCTGTGGAATGTGTGTCAGTTAGGGTGTGGAAAGTCCCCAGGCTCCCCAGCAGGCAGAAG
TATGCAAAGCATGCATCTCAATTAGTCAGCAACCAGGTGTGGAAAGTCCCCAGGCTCCCCAGCAGGCAGA
AGTATGCAAAGCATGCATCTCAATTAGTCAGCAACCATAGTCCCGCCCCTAACTCCGCCCATCCCGCCCC
TAACTCCGCCCAGTTCCGCCCATTCTCCGCCCCATGGCTGACTAATTTTTTTTATTTATGCAGAGGCCGA
GGCCGCCTCGGCCTCTGAGCTATTCCAGAAGTAGTGAGGAGGCTTTTTTGGAGGCCTAGGCTTTTGCAAA
GATCGATCAAGAGACAGGATGAGGATCGTTTCGCATGATTGAACAAGATGGATTGCACGCAGGTTCTCCG
GCCGCTTGGGTGGAGAGGCTATTCGGCTATGACTGGGCACAACAGACAATCGGCTGCTCTGATGCCGCCG
TGTTCCGGCTGTCAGCGCAGGGGCGCCCGGTTCTTTTTGTCAAGACCGACCTGTCCGGTGCCCTGAATGA
ACTGCAAGACGAGGCAGCGCGGCTATCGTGGCTGGCCACGACGGGCGTTCCTTGCGCAGCTGTGCTCGAC
GTTGTCACTGAAGCGGGAAGGGACTGGCTGCTATTGGGCGAAGTGCCGGGGCAGGATCTCCTGTCATCTC
ACCTTGCTCCTGCCGAGAAAGTATCCATCATGGCTGATGCAATGCGGCGGCTGCATACGCTTGATCCGGC
TACCTGCCCATTCGACCACCAAGCGAAACATCGCATCGAGCGAGCACGTACTCGGATGGAAGCCGGTCTT
GTCGATCAGGATGATCTGGACGAAGAGCATCAGGGGCTCGCGCCAGCCGAACTGTTCGCCAGGCTCAAGG
CGAGCATGCCCGACGGCGAGGATCTCGTCGTGACCCATGGCGATGCCTGCTTGCCGAATATCATGGTGGA
AAATGGCCGCTTTTCTGGATTCATCGACTGTGGCCGGCTGGGTGTGGCGGACCGCTATCAGGACATAGCG
TTGGCTACCCGTGATATTGCTGAAGAGCTTGGCGGCGAATGGGCTGACCGCTTCCTCGTGCTTTACGGTA
TCGCCGCTCCCGATTCGCAGCGCATCGCCTTCTATCGCCTTCTTGACGAGTTCTTCTGAGCGGGACTCTG
GGGTTCGAAATGACCGACCAAGCGACGCCCAACCTGCCATCACGAGATTTCGATTCCACCGCCGCCTTCT
ATGAAAGGTTGGGCTTCGGAATCGTTTTCCGGGACGCCGGCTGGATGATCCTCCAGCGCGGGGATCTCAT
GCTGGAGTTCTTCGCCCACCCTAGGGGGAGGCTAACTGAAACACGGAAGGAGACAATACCGGAAGGAACC
CGCGCTATGACGGCAATAAAAAGACAGAATAAAACGCACGGTGTTGGGTCGTTTGTTCATAAACGCGGGG
TTCGGTCCCAGGGCTGGCACTCTGTCGATACCCCACCGAGACCCCATTGGGGCCAATACGCCCGCGTTTC
TTCCTTTTCCCCACCCCACCCCCCAAGTTCGGGTGAAGGCCCAGGGCTCGCAGCCAACGTCGGGGCGGCA
GGCCCTGCCATAGCCTCAGGTTACTCATATATACTTTAGATTGATTTAAAACTTCATTTTTAATTTAAAA
GGATCTAGGTGAAGATCCTTTTTGATAATCTCATGACCAAAATCCCTTAACGTGAGTTTTCGTTCCACTG
AGCGTCAGACCCCGTAGAAAAGATCAAAGGATCTTCTTGAGATCCTTTTTTTCTGCGCGTAATCTGCTGC
TTGCAAACAAAAAAACCACCGCTACCAGCGGTGGTTTGTTTGCCGGATCAAGAGCTACCAACTCTTTTTC
CGAAGGTAACTGGCTTCAGCAGAGCGCAGATACCAAATACTGTTCTTCTAGTGTAGCCGTAGTTAGGCCA
CCACTTCAAGAACTCTGTAGCACCGCCTACATACCTCGCTCTGCTAATCCTGTTACCAGTGGCTGCTGCC
AGTGGCGATAAGTCGTGTCTTACCGGGTTGGACTCAAGACGATAGTTACCGGATAAGGCGCAGCGGTCGG
GCTGAACGGGGGGTTCGTGCACACAGCCCAGCTTGGAGCGAACGACCTACACCGAACTGAGATACCTACA
GCGTGAGCTATGAGAAAGCGCCACGCTTCCCGAAGGGAGAAAGGCGGACAGGTATCCGGTAAGCGGCAGG
GTCGGAACAGGAGAGCGCACGAGGGAGCTTCCAGGGGGAAACGCCTGGTATCTTTATAGTCCTGTCGGGT
TTCGCCACCTCTGACTTGAGCGTCGATTTTTGTGATGCTCGTCAGGGGGGCGGAGCCTATGGAAAAACGC
CAGCAACGCGGCCTTTTTACGGTTCCTGGCCTTTTGCTGGCCTTTTGCTCACATGTTCTTTCCTGCGTTA
TCCCCTGATTCTGTGGATAACCGTATTACCGCCATGCAT
Features (pLannotate 1.2.2; 14 found; start..end, strand, type, name):
     61..364     +  enhancer       CMV enhancer: human cytomegalovirus immediate early enhancer
    365..568     +  promoter       CMV promoter: human cytomegalovirus (CMV) immediate early promoter
    613..2193    +  CDS            ASIC1: ASIC1_CHICK - Also known as ACCN2. Experimental evidence at protein level: Swiss-Prot protein existence level 1. Proton-gated sodium channel; it is activated by a drop of the extracellular pH and then becomes rapidly desensitized. Generates a biphasic current with a fast inactivating and a slow sustained phase. Has high selectivity for sodium ions and can also transport lithium ions with high efficiency. Can also transport potassium ions, but with lower efficiency. It is nearly impermeable to the larger rubidium and cesium ions. From Gallus gallus (Chicken).
   2216..2268    +  misc_feature   MCS: multiple cloning site
   2285..2369    +  CDS            large T antigen (fragment): large T antigen from SV40 (simian virus 40)
   2392..2513    +  polyA_signal   SV40 poly(A) signal: SV40 polyadenylation signal
   2547..2975    -  rep_origin     f1 ori (sequence partly withheld): f1 bacteriophage origin of replication; arrow indicates direction of (+) strand synthesis
   3002..3106    +  promoter       AmpR promoter: bla
   3108..3465    +  promoter       SV40 promoter: SV40 enhancer and early promoter
   3500..4294    +  CDS            NeoR/KanR: aminoglycoside phosphotransferase from Tn5; aph(3')-II (or nptII); confers resistance to neomycin, kanamycin, and G418 (Geneticin®)
   4315..4467    +  CDS            ble (fragment): BLE_KLEPN - Experimental evidence at protein level: Swiss-Prot protein existence level 1. Binding protein with a strong affinity to the bleomycin family of antibiotics. Binds to CL990; an antimitotic-antibiotic compound. From Klebsiella pneumoniae.
   4526..4573    +  polyA_signal   HSV TK poly(A) signal: herpes simplex virus thymidine kinase polyadenylation signal (Cole and Stacy, 1985)
   4664..4680    -  polyA_signal   bGH poly(A) signal (fragment): bovine growth hormone polyadenylation signal
   4902..5490    +  rep_origin     ori: high-copy-number ColE1/pMB1/pBR322/pUC origin of replication
