[The description below was written by a language model from this plasmid's Addgene catalogue record and pLannotate feature annotations shown in this document.]
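Description:
cASIC1 concatemer - Subunit B is a mammalian expression plasmid of about 5.6 kb built on the pEGFP-C1 backbone and carrying chicken (Gallus gallus) ASIC1, the acid-sensing ion channel 1 (also known as ACCN2). ASIC1 is a proton-gated, sodium-selective channel that opens when extracellular pH drops and then rapidly desensitizes. In the annotated sequence the ASIC1 coding region sits directly downstream of the human cytomegalovirus immediate early enhancer and promoter. It is followed by the residual multiple cloning site and the SV40 polyadenylation signal, which together give strong constitutive expression in transfected mammalian cells. No EGFP coding sequence appears in the feature table despite the backbone name, so the fluorescent protein seems to have been replaced by the insert rather than fused to it. No epitope tags or linker elements are annotated either.

The plasmid is propagated in E. coli through a high-copy ColE1/pUC-type origin and selected with kanamycin. Resistance comes from the Tn5 NeoR/KanR aminoglycoside phosphotransferase gene, which is preceded by both a bacterial (bla) promoter and the SV40 enhancer/early promoter and is terminated by the HSV TK poly(A) signal. The same cassette can therefore confer G418 resistance in mammalian cells. An f1 origin is also present, and the short large T antigen, ble and bGH poly(A) fragments are backbone remnants.

The stated purpose is to create cASIC1 channels of defined stoichiometry in mammalian cells. The name indicates that this plasmid supplies the "B" subunit position in a concatemer scheme. The sequence contains only one ASIC1 open reading frame, however, and the record does not describe how the subunits are joined or whether this copy carries any mutations.
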