Addgene plasmid #233130: cASIC1 concatemer - Subunit B
Purpose: To create cASIC1 channels of defined stoichiometry in mammalian cells
Depositing lab: David MacLean. Depositing organization: University of Rochester Medical Center. Publication: Proline substitutions in the ASIC1 beta11-12 linker slow desensitization. Purohit R, Couch T, Rook ML, MacLean DM. Biophys J. 2024 Oct 15;123(20):3507-3518. doi: 10.1016/j.bpj.2024.08.016. Epub 2024 Sep 3. PubMed 39182166.
Backbone
  Vector backbone: pEGFP-C1
  Vector type: Mammalian Expression
Growth in bacteria
  Bacterial resistance: Kanamycin, 50 μg/mL
  Growth temperature: 37°C
  Growth strain: DH5alpha
  Copy number: Unknown
Gene/Insert
  Gene/Insert name: ASIC1
  Species: G. gallus (chicken)
  Entrez Gene: ASIC1 (a.k.a. ACCN2)
Terms and licenses: Academic/Nonprofit Terms; Industry Terms: Not Available to Industry
How to cite: cASIC1 concatemer - Subunit B was a gift from David MacLean (Addgene plasmid # 233130 ; http://n2t.net/addgene:233130 ; RRID:Addgene_233130)
